Addgene plasmid #109952: pHH0103_NR4A3_Hormone-recep
Purpose: Protein expression and purification of NR4A3_Hormone-recep
Depositing lab: Sachdev Sidhu. Depositing organization: University of Toronto. Publication: Large-scale survey and database of high affinity ligands for peptide recognition modules. Teyra J, Kelil A, Jain S, Helmy M, Jajodia R, Hooda Y, Gu J, D'Cruz AA, Nicholson SE, Min J, Sudol M, Kim PM, Bader GD, Sidhu SS. Mol Syst Biol. 2020 Dec;16(12):e9310. doi: 10.15252/msb.20199310. PubMed 33438817.
Backbone
  Vector backbone: pHH0103
  Vector type: Bacterial Expression
Growth in bacteria
  Bacterial resistance: Ampicillin, 100 μg/mL
  Growth temperature: 37°C
  Growth strain: DH5alpha
  Copy number: Low Copy
Gene/Insert
  Gene/Insert name: NR4A3_Hormone-recep
  Species: H. sapiens (human)
  Cloning method: Restriction Enzyme; 5′ cloning site Sfi1 (unknown if destroyed); 3′ cloning site Not1 (unknown if destroyed)
Terms and licenses: Academic/Nonprofit Terms; Industry Terms: Not Available to Industry
How to cite: pHH0103_NR4A3_Hormone-recep was a gift from Sachdev Sidhu (Addgene plasmid # 109952 ; http://n2t.net/addgene:109952 ; RRID:Addgene_109952)
