[The description below was written by a language model from this plasmid's Addgene catalogue record and pLannotate feature annotations shown in this document.]
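Description:
pHH0103_NR4A3_Hormone-recep is a bacterial expression plasmid built on the pHH0103 backbone for producing and purifying the hormone-receptor (ligand-binding type) domain of human NR4A3, a nuclear receptor transcription factor also known as NOR1. The sequenced plasmid is about 7.5 kb. It replicates in E. coli from a ColE1/pBR322-type origin and is selected with ampicillin through the β-lactamase gene and its own promoter. The catalogue lists it as low copy. The pBR322 bom region is present, while the rop gene is annotated only as two fragments interrupted by an f1 phage origin, which in principle permits single-stranded DNA production with helper phage.

The expression cassette is driven by the strong hybrid tac promoter followed by a lac operator, and the plasmid carries lacI under the lacIq promoter, so transcription is repressed until induced with IPTG. The annotated reading frame begins with a 6xHis tag, continues into Schistosoma japonicum glutathione S-transferase, and then into an NR4A3 fragment of roughly 270 codons, cloned between SfiI and NotI sites. This gives a His-GST–domain fusion that can be captured on either nickel or glutathione resin. A bacteriophage fd terminator lies just downstream of the insert.

Beyond the terminator, the annotation picks up two fragments of M13 gene III and remnants of the tetracycline resistance gene and its promoter. These look like leftovers from a phagemid and pBR322 ancestry rather than functional parts, although the record does not comment on them. The associated work is a large-scale survey of ligands for peptide recognition modules, consistent with use of the purified domain as a binding target.
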