Features (pLannotate 1.2.2; 21 found; start..end, strand, type, name):
      1..29      +  promoter       tac promoter: strong E. coli promoter; hybrid between the trp and lac UV5 promoters
     37..53      +  protein_bind   lac operator: The lac repressor binds to the lac operator to inhibit transcription in E. coli. This inhibition can be relieved by adding lactose or isopropyl-β-D-thiogalactopyranoside (IPTG). lac repressor encoded by lacI
    138..155     +  CDS            6xHis: 6xHis affinity tag
    171..824     +  CDS            GST26_SCHJA: Experimental evidence at protein level: Swiss-Prot protein existence level 1. GST isoenzymes appear to play a central role in the parasite detoxification system. Other functions are also suspected including a role in increasing the solubility of haematin in the parasite gut. From Schistosoma japonicum (Blood fluke).
    906..1718    +  CDS            NR4A3 (fragment): NR4A3_HUMAN - Also known as CHN, CSMF, MINOR, NOR1, TEC. Experimental evidence at protein level: Swiss-Prot protein existence level 1. Transcriptional activator that binds to regulatory elements in promoter regions in a cell- and response element (target)-specific manner. Induces gene expression by binding as monomers to the NR4A1 response element (NBRE) 5'-AAAAGGTCA-3' site and as homodimers to the Nur response element (NurRE) site in the promoter of their regulated target genes (By similarity). Plays a role in the regulation of proliferation, survival and differentiation of many different ce
   1734..1781    +  terminator     fd terminator (sequence withheld): central terminator from bacteriophage fd (Otsuka and Kunisawa, 1982)
   1786..1998    +  CDS            M13 gene III (fragment) (sequence partly withheld): pIII; III; minor coat protein
   2013..2483    +  CDS            M13 gene III (fragment) (sequence partly withheld): pIII; III; minor coat protein
   2505..2575    +  CDS            TcR (fragment): tetracycline efflux protein; tet; confers resistance to tetracycline
   2817..3197    -  CDS            YPB1_ECOLX: Protein predicted: Swiss-Prot protein existence level 4. From Escherichia coli.
   3214..3365    +  CDS            rop (fragment): Rop protein, which maintains plasmids at low copy number; rop
   3401..3829    -  rep_origin     f1 ori (sequence partly withheld): f1 bacteriophage origin of replication; arrow indicates direction of (+) strand synthesis
   3838..3877    +  CDS            rop (fragment): Rop protein, which maintains plasmids at low copy number; rop
   3979..4119    +  misc_feature   bom: basis of mobility region from pBR322
   4305..4892    -  rep_origin     ori: high-copy-number ColE1/pMB1/pBR322/pUC origin of replication
   5063..5923    -  CDS            AmpR: β-lactamase; bla; confers resistance to ampicillin, carbenicillin, and related antibiotics
   5924..6028    -  promoter       AmpR promoter: bla
   6137..6214    +  promoter       lacIq promoter: lacI (mutant); In the lacIq allele, a single base change in the promoter boosts expression of the lacI gene about 10-fold.
   6215..7297    +  CDS            lacI: lac repressor; lacI; The lac repressor binds to the lac operator to inhibit transcription in E. coli. This inhibition can be relieved by adding lactose or isopropyl-β-D-thiogalactopyranoside (IPTG).
   7310..7331    +  protein_bind   CAP binding site: CAP binding activates transcription in the presence of cAMP. E. coli catabolite activator protein
   7350..7367    +  promoter       tet promoter (fragment): E. coli promoter for tetracycline efflux protein gene
>Addgene plasmid #109952 | pHH0103_NR4A3_Hormone-recep | addgene full sequence | sequence record 215472 | Addgene NGS Result
TTGACAATTAATCATCGGCTCGTATAATGTGTGGAATTGTGAGCGGATAACAATTTCACACAGGAAACAG
CCAGTCCGTTTAGGTGTTTTCACGAGCACTTCACCAACAAGGACCATAGATTATGAAAATCGAAGAACAC
CATCACCATCACCATTCCAGCGGTAAGCTTATGTCCCCTATACTAGGTTATTGGAAAATTAAGGGCCTTG
TGCAACCCACTCGACTTCTTTTGGAATATCTTGAAGAAAAATATGAAGAGCATTTGTATGAGCGCGATGA
AGGTGATAAATGGCGAAACAAAAAGTTTGAATTGGGTTTGGAGTTTCCCAATCTTCCTTATTATATTGAT
GGTGATGTTAAATTAACACAGTCTATGGCCATCATACGTTATATAGCTGACAAGCACAACATGTTGGGTG
GTTGTCCAAAAGAGCGTGCAGAGATTTCAATGCTTGAAGGAGCGGTTTTGGATATTAGATACGGTGTTTC
GAGAATTGCATATAGTAAAGACTTTGAAACTCTCAAAGTTGATTTTCTTAGCAAGCTACCTGAAATGCTG
AAAATGTTCGAAGATCGTTTATGTCATAAAACATATTTAAATGGTGATCATGTAACCCATCCTGACTTCA
TGTTGTATGACGCTCTTGATGTTGTTTTATACATGGACCCAATGTGCCTGGATGCGTTCCCAAAATTAGT
TTGTTTTAAAAAACGTATTGAAGCTATCCCACAAATTGATAAGTACTTGAAATCCAGCAAGTATATAGCA
TGGCCTTTGCAGGGCTGGCAAGCCACGTTTGGTGGTGGCGACCATCCTCCAAAATCGGATCTGGAAGTTC
TGTTCCAGGGGCCCCTGTCCAGCGGTCTGGTTCCGCGTGGTTCCGGTACCGCGGCCCAGCCGGCCGGTAT
GGTTAAAGAAGTTGTTCGTACCGATAGCCTGAAAGGTCGTCGTGGTCGTCTGCCGAGCAAACCGAAAAGT
CCGCTGCAGCAAGAACCGAGCCAGCCGAGCCCTCCGAGTCCGCCTATTTGTATGATGAATGCACTGGTTC
GTGCACTGACCGATAGTACACCGCGTGATCTGGATTATAGCCGTTATTGTCCGACCGATCAGGCAGCAGC
AGGCACCGATGCAGAACATGTGCAGCAGTTTTATAACCTGCTGACCGCAAGCATTGATGTTAGCCGTAGC
TGGGCAGAAAAAATTCCGGGTTTTACCGATCTGCCGAAAGAAGATCAGACCCTGCTGATTGAAAGCGCAT
TTCTGGAACTGTTTGTTCTGCGTCTGAGCATTCGTAGCAATACCGCAGAAGATAAATTCGTTTTTTGCAA
TGGTCTGGTGCTGCATCGTCTGCAGTGTCTGCGTGGTTTTGGTGAATGGCTGGATAGCATTAAAGATTTC
AGCCTGAATCTGCAGAGCCTGAACCTGGATATTCAGGCACTGGCATGTCTGAGCGCACTGAGCATGATTA
CCGAACGTCATGGTCTGAAAGAACCTAAACGTGTTGAAGAACTGTGCAACAAAATTACCAGCTCCCTGAA
AGATCATCAGAGCAAAGGTCAGGCCCTGGAACCGACCGAAAGCAAAGTTCTGGGTGCCCTGGTTGAACTG
CGTAAAATTTGTACCCTGGGTCTGCAGCGTATCTTTTATCTGAAACTGGAAGATCTGGTTAGCCCACCGA
GCATTATTGATAAACTGTTTCTGGATACCCTGCCGTTTGCGGCCGCATA
[142 nt withheld, positions 1730-1871]
C
[98 nt withheld, positions 1873-1970]
AGTTTGTACTGGTGACGAAACTCAGTGTCTAGCTAGAGTGGC
[149 nt withheld, positions 2013-2161]
T
[41 nt withheld, positions 2163-2203]
T
[62 nt withheld, positions 2205-2266]
A
[35 nt withheld, positions 2268-2302]
CCTCCCTCAATCGGTTGAATGTCGCCCTTTTGTCTTTGGCGCTGGTAAACCATATGAA
[86 nt withheld, positions 2361-2446]
T
[54 nt withheld, positions 2448-2501]
CTAGCGCCGCCCTATACCTTGTCTGCCTCCCCGCGTTGCGTCGCGGTGCATGGAGCCGGGCCACCTCGAC
CTGAATGGAAGCCGGCGGCACCTCGCTAACGGATTCACCACTCCAAGAATTGGAGCCAATCAATTCTTGC
GGAGAACTGTGAATGCGCAAACCAACCCTTGGCAGAACATATCCATCGCGTCCGCCATCTCCAGCAGCCG
CACGCGGCGCATCTCGGGCAGCGTTGGGTCCTGGCCACGGGTGCGCATGATCGTGCTCCTGTCGTTGAGG
ACCCGGCTAGGCTGGCGGGGTTGCCTTACTGGTTAGCAGAATGAATCACCGATACGCGAGCGAACGTGAA
GCGACTGCTGCTGCAAAACGTCTGCGACCTGAGCAACAACATGAATGGTCTTCGGTTTCCGTGTTTCGTA
AAGTCTGGAAACGCGGAAGTCAGCGCCCTGCACCATTATGTTCCGGATCTGCATCGCAGGATGCTGCTGG
CTACCCTGTGGAACACCTACATCTGTATTAACGAAGCGCTGGCATTGACCCTGAGTGATTTTTCTCTGGT
CCCGCCGCATCCATACCGCCAGTTGTTTACCCTCACAACGTTCCAGTAACCGGGCATGTTCATCATCAGT
AACCCGTATCGTGAGCATCCTCTCTCGTTTCATCGGTATCATTACCCCCATGAACAGAAATCCCCCTTAC
ACGGAGGCATCAGTGACCAAACAGGAAAAAACCGCCCTTAACATGGCCCGCTTTATCAGAAGCCAGACAT
TAACGCTTCTGGAGAAACTCAACGAGCTGGACGCGGATGAACAGGCAGACATCTGTGAATCGCTTCACGA
CCACGCTGATGAGCTTTACCGCAGGATCCGCGAAATTGTAAGCGTTAATATTTTGTTAAAATTCGCGTTA
AATTTTTGTTAAATCAGCTCATTTTTTAACCAATAGGCCGAAATCGGCAAAATCCCTTATAAATCAAAAG
AATAGACCGAGATAGGGT
[37 nt withheld, positions 3500-3536]
AAAGAACGTGGACTCCAACGTCAAAGG
[49 nt withheld, positions 3564-3612]
T
[91 nt withheld, positions 3614-3704]
G
[124 nt withheld, positions 3706-3829]
CGCGGATCCTGCCTCGCGCGTTTCGGTGATGACGGTGAAAACCTCTGACACATGCAGCTCCCGGAGACGG
TCACAGCTTGTCTGTAAGCGGATGCCGGGAGCAGACAAGCCCGTCAGGGCGCGTCAGCGGGTGTTGGCGG
GTGTCGGGGCGCAGCCATGACCCAGTCACGTAGCGATAGCGGAGTGTATACTGGCTTAACTATGCGGCAT
CAGAGCAGATTGTACTGAGAGTGCACCATATGCGGTGTGAAATACCGCACAGATGCGTAAGGAGAAAATA
CCGCATCAGGCGCTCTTCCGCTTCCTCGCTCACTGACTCGCTGCGCTCGGTCGTTCGGCTGCGGCGAGCG
GTATCAGCTCACTCAAAGGCGGTAATACGGTTATCCACAGAATCAGGGGATAACGCAGGAAAGAACATGT
GAGCAAAAGGCCAGCAAAAGGCCAGGAACCGTAAAAAGGCCGCGTTGCTGGCGTTTTTCCATAGGCTCCG
CCCCCCTGACGAGCATCACAAAAATCGACGCTCAAGTCAGAGGTGGCGAAACCCGACAGGACTATAAAGA
TACCAGGGTTTCCCCCTGGAAGCTCCCTCGTGCGCTCTCCTGTTCCGACCCTGCCGCTTACCGGATACCT
GTCCGCCTTTCTCCCTTCGGGAAGCGTGGCGCTTTCTCATAGCTCACGCTGTAGGTATCTCAGTTCGGTG
TAGGTCGTTCGCTCCAAGCTGGGCTGTGTGCACGAACCCCCCGTTCAGCCCGACCGCTGCGCCTTATCCG
GTAACTATCGTCTTGAGTCCAACCCGGTAAGACACGACTTATCGCCACTGGCAGCAGCCACTGGTAACAG
GATTAGCAGAGCGAGGTATGTAGGCGGTGCTACAGAGTTCTTGAAGTGGTGGCCTAACTACGGCTACACT
AGAAGGACAGTATTTGGTATCTGCGCTCTGCTGAAGCCAGTTACCTTCGGAAAAAGAGTTGGTAGCTCTT
GATCCGGCAAACAAACCACCGCTGGTAGCGGTGGTTTTTTTGTTTGCAAGCAGCAGATTACGCGCAGAAA
AAAAGGATCTCAAGAAGATCCTTTGATCTTTTCTACGGGGTCTGACGCTCAGTGGAACGAAAACTCACGT
TAAGGGATTTTGGTCATGAGATTATCAAAAAGGATCTTCACCTAGATCCTTTTAAATTAAAAATGAAGTT
TTAAATCAATCTAAAGTATATATGAGTAAACTTGGTCTGACAGTTACCAATGCTTAATCAGTGAGGCACC
TATCTCAGCGATCTGTCTATTTCGTTCATCCATAGTTGCCTGACTCCCCGTCGTGTAGATAACTACGATA
CGGGAGGGCTTACCATCTGGCCCCAGTGCTGCAATGATACCGCGAGACCCACGCTCACCGGCTCCAGATT
TATCAGCAATAAACCAGCCAGCCGGAAGGGCCGAGCGCAGAAGTGGTCCTGCAACTTTATCCGCCTCCAT
CCAGTCTATTAATTGTTGCCGGGAAGCTAGAGTAAGTAGTTCGCCAGTTAATAGTTTGCGCAACGTTGTT
GCCATTGCTGCAGGCATCGTGGTGTCACGCTCGTCGTTTGGTATGGCTTCATTCAGCTCCGGTTCCCAAC
GATCAAGGCGAGTTACATGATCCCCCATGTTGTGCAAAAAAGCGGTTAGCTCCTTCGGTCCTCCGATCGT
TGTCAGAAGTAAGTTGGCCGCAGTGTTATCACTCATGGTTATGGCAGCACTGCATAATTCTCTTACTGTC
ATGCCATCCGTAAGATGCTTTTCTGTGACTGGTGAGTACTCAACCAAGTCATTCTGAGAATAGTGTATGC
GGCGACCGAGTTGCTCTTGCCCGGCGTCAACACGGGATAATACCGCGCCACATAGCAGAACTTTAAAAGT
GCTCATCATTGGAAAACGTTCTTCGGGGCGAAAACTCTCAAGGATCTTACCGCTGTTGAGATCCAGTTCG
ATGTAACCCACTCGTGCACCCAACTGATCTTCAGCATCTTTTACTTTCACCAGCGTTTCTGGGTGAGCAA
AAACAGGAAGGCAAAATGCCGCAAAAAAGGGAATAAGGGCGACACGGAAATGTTGAATACTCATACTCTT
CCTTTTTCAATATTATTGAAGCATTTATCAGGGTTATTGTCTCATGAGCGGATACATATTTGAATGTATT
TAGAAAAATAAACAAATAGGGGTTCCGCGCACATTTCCCCGAAAAGTGCCACCTGACGTCTAAGAAACCA
TTATTATCATGACATTAACCTATAAAAATAGGCGTATCACGAGGCCCTTTCGTCTTCAAGAATTCCCGAC
ACCATCGAATGGTGCAAAACCTTTCGCGGTATGGCATGATAGCGCCCGGAAGAGAGTCAATTCAGGGTGG
TGAATGTGAAACCAGTAACGTTATACGATGTCGCAGAGTATGCCGGTGTCTCTTATCAGACCGTTTCCCG
CGTGGTGAACCAGGCCAGCCACGTTTCTGCGAAAACGCGGGAAAAAGTGGAAGCGGCGATGGCGGAGCTG
AATTACATTCCCAACCGCGTGGCACAACAACTGGCGGGCAAACAGTCGTTGCTGATTGGCGTTGCCACCT
CCAGTCTGGCCCTGCACGCGCCGTCGCAAATTGTCGCGGCGATTAAATCTCGCGCCGATCAACTGGGTGC
CAGCGTGGTGGTGTCGATGGTAGAACGAAGCGGCGTCGAAGCCTGTAAAGCGGCGGTGCACAATCTTCTC
GCGCAACGCGTCAGTGGGCTGATCATTAACTATCCGCTGGATGACCAGGATGCCATTGCTGTGGAAGCTG
CCTGCACTAATGTTCCGGCGTTATTTCTTGATGTCTCTGACCAGACACCCATCAACAGTATTATTTTCTC
CCATGAAGACGGTACGCGACTGGGCGTGGAGCATCTGGTCGCATTGGGTCACCAGCAAATCGCGCTGTTA
GCGGGCCCATTAAGTTCTGTCTCGGCGCGTCTGCGTCTGGCTGGCTGGCATAAATATCTCACTCGCAATC
AAATTCAGCCGATAGCGGAACGGGAAGGCGACTGGAGTGCCATGTCCGGTTTTCAACAAACCATGCAAAT
GCTGAATGAGGGCATCGTTCCCACTGCGATGCTGGTTGCCAACGATCAGATGGCGCTGGGCGCAATGCGC
GCCATTACCGAGTCCGGGCTGCGCGTTGGTGCGGATATCTCGGTAGTGGGATACGACGATACCGAAGACA
GCTCATGTTATATCCCGCCGTTAACCACCATCAAACAGGATTTTCGCCTGCTGGGGCAAACCAGCGTGGA
CCGCTTGCTGCAACTCTCTCAGGGCCAGGCGGTGAAGGGCAATCAGCTGTTGCCCGTCTCACTGGTGAAA
AGAAAAACCACCCTGGCGCCCAATACGCAAACCGCCTCTCCCCGCGCGTTGGCCGATTCATTAATGCAGC
TGGCACGACAGGTTTCCCGACTGGAAAGCGGGCAGTGAGCGCAACGCAATTAATGTAAGTTAGCTCACTC
ATTAGGCACAATTCTCATGTTTGACAGCTTATCATCGACTGCACGGTGCACCAATGCTTCTGGCGTCAGG
CAGCCATCGGAAGCTGTGGTATGGCTGTGCAGGTCGTAAATCACTGCATAATTCGTGTCGCTCAAGGCGC
ACTCCCGTTCTGGATAATGTTTTTTGCGCCGACATCATAACGGTTCTGGCAAATATTCTGAAATGAGCTG
